Addgene plasmid #81514: pDONR223_CTCF_p.P552S
Purpose: Gateway Donor vector containing CTCF , part of the Target Accelerator Plasmid Collection.
Depositing lab: Jesse Boehm & William Hahn & David Root. Depositing organization: Broad Institute. Publication: Systematic Functional Interrogation of Rare Cancer Variants Identifies Oncogenic Alleles. Kim E, Ilic N, Shrestha Y, Zou L, Kamburov A, Zhu C, Yang X, Lubonja R, Tran N, Nguyen C, Lawrence MS, Piccioni F, Bagul M, Doench JG, Chouinard CR, Wu X, Hogstrom L, Natoli T, Tamayo P, Horn H, Corsello SM, Lage K, Root DE, Subramanian A, Golub TR, Getz G, Boehm JS, Hahn WC. Cancer Discov. 2016 Jul;6(7):714-26. doi: 10.1158/2159-8290.CD-16-0160. Epub 2016 May 4. PubMed 27147599.
Backbone
  Vector backbone: pDONR223
  Backbone manufacturer: Invitrogen
  Backbone size w/o insert (bp): 2790
  Vector type: Gateway Entry vector
Growth in bacteria
  Bacterial resistance: Spectinomycin, 50 μg/mL
  Growth temperature: 37°C
  Growth strain: DH5alpha
  Copy number: High Copy
Gene/Insert
  Gene/Insert name: CTCF (alt name: NM_006565.3)
  Species: H. sapiens (human)
  Mutation: P552S
  Entrez Gene: CTCF (a.k.a. CFAP108, FAP108, MRD21)
  Promoter: None
  Cloning method: Gateway Cloning
  Sequencing primers: 5′ M13pUC-fwd; 3′ M13-Rev
Terms and licenses: Academic/Nonprofit Terms; Industry Terms: Not Available to Industry
Depositor comments: Closed state: stop codon immediately follows insert
How to cite: pDONR223_CTCF_p.P552S was a gift from Jesse Boehm & William Hahn & David Root (Addgene plasmid # 81514 ; http://n2t.net/addgene:81514 ; RRID:Addgene_81514)
