[The description below was written by a language model from this plasmid's Addgene catalogue record and pLannotate feature annotations shown in this document.]
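Description:
pDONR223_CTCF_p.P552S is a Gateway entry clone built in the Invitrogen pDONR223 backbone and carrying the human CTCF open reading frame (reference transcript NM_006565.3) with a proline-to-serine substitution at residue 552. It is a small bacterial plasmid of about 5 kb in the sequenced record. It replicates at high copy from a ColE1/pUC-type origin and is selected with spectinomycin through the aadA (SmR) aminoglycoside adenylyltransferase gene. A class 1 integron Pc promoter fragment and a short remnant of a gentamicin resistance gene lie just upstream of aadA.

The CTCF coding sequence is flanked on both sides by attL recombination sites. The automated annotation labels both as attL3, but in any case they are the sites that LR Clonase uses to move the insert into an attR-containing destination vector. The record lists no promoter for the insert, so the plasmid serves as a transfer and storage intermediate rather than an expression construct. rrnB T1 and T2 terminators upstream of the cassette insulate it from read-through transcription. A T7 promoter on the far side points back toward the insert, and M13 primer sites allow sequencing across the junctions. The short lacI and lacZα fragments are backbone remnants with no evident function. The clone is in the "closed" configuration, meaning a stop codon immediately follows the ORF, so it suits untagged or N-terminally tagged expression but not C-terminal fusions.

CTCF is a chromatin-binding protein involved in insulator function and transcriptional regulation. This variant clone belongs to the Target Accelerator Plasmid Collection, assembled for systematic functional testing of rare cancer-associated alleles after transfer into expression vectors.
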