Features (pLannotate 1.2.2; 12 found; start..end, strand, type, name):
    121..213     +  CDS            lacI (fragment): lac repressor; lacI; The lac repressor binds to the lac operator to inhibit transcription in E. coli. This inhibition can be relieved by adding lactose or isopropyl-β-D-thiogalactopyranoside (IPTG).
    268..295     -  terminator     rrnB T2 terminator: transcription terminator T2 from the E. coli rrnB gene
    427..470     +  terminator     rrnB T1 terminator: Escherichia coli rrnB; transcription terminator T1 from the E. coli rrnB gene
    517..553     -  CDS            lacZα (fragment): LacZα fragment of β-galactosidase; lacZ fragment
    570..665     +  protein_bind   attL3: mutant version of attL; recombination site for the Gateway® LR reaction LR Clonase™
    671..2851    +  CDS            CTCF: CTCF_HUMAN - Experimental evidence at protein level: Swiss-Prot protein existence level 1. Chromatin binding factor that binds to DNA sequence specific sites. Involved in transcriptional regulation by binding to chromatin insulators and preventing interaction between promoter and nearby enhancers and silencers. Acts as transcriptional repressor binding to promoters of vertebrate MYC gene and BAG1 gene. Also binds to the PLK and PIM1 promoters. Acts as a transcriptional activator of APP. Regulates APOA1/C3/A4/A5 gene cluster and controls MHC class II gene expression. Plays an essential role in
   2859..2954    -  protein_bind   attL3: mutant version of attL; recombination site for the Gateway® LR reaction LR Clonase™
   2973..2991    -  promoter       T7 promoter: promoter for bacteriophage T7 RNA polymerase
   3181..3204    +  promoter       Pc promoter (fragment): intI1 (promoter lies within the coding sequence); class 1 integron promoter
   3380..3436    +  CDS            GmR (fragment): gentamycin acetyltransferase; aacC1; confers resistance to gentamycin
   3443..4234    +  CDS            SmR: aminoglycoside adenylyltransferase (Murphy, 1985); aadA; confers resistance to spectinomycin and streptomycin
   4327..4915    +  rep_origin     ori: high-copy-number ColE1/pMB1/pBR322/pUC origin of replication
>Addgene plasmid #81514 | pDONR223_CTCF_p.P552S | addgene full sequence | sequence record 168629 | Addgene NGS Result
CTTTCCTGCGTTATCCCCTGATTCTGTGGATAACCGTATTACCGCCTTTGAGTGAGCTGATACCGCTCGC
CGCAGCCGAACGACCGAGCGCAGCGAGTCAGTGAGCGAGGAAGCGGAAGAGCGCCCAATACGCAAACCGC
CTCTCCCCGCGCGTTGGCCGATTCATTAATGCAGCTGGCACGACAGGTTTCCCGACTGGAAAGCGGGCAG
TGAGCGCAACGCAATTAATACGCGTACCGCTAGCCAGGAAGAGTTTGTAGAAACGCAAAAAGGCCATCCG
TCAGGATGGCCTTCTGCTTAGTTTGATGCCTGGCAGTTTATGGCGGGCGTCCTGCCCGCCACCCTCCGGG
CCGTTGCTTCACAACGTTCAAATCCGCTCCCGGCGGATTTGTCCTACTCAGGAGAGCGTTCACCGACAAA
CAACAGATAAAACGAAAGGCCCAGTCTTCCGACTGAGCCTTTCGTTTTATTTGATGCCTGGCAGTTCCCT
ACTCTCGCGTTAACGCTAGCATGGATGTTTTCCCAGTCACGACGTTGTAAAACGACGGCCAGTCTTAAGC
TCGGGCCCCAAATAATGATTTTATTTTGACTGATAGTGACCTGTTCGTTGCAACAAATTGATGAGCAATG
CTTTTTTATAATGCCAACTTTGTACAAAAAAGTTGGCACCATGGAAGGTGATGCAGTCGAAGCCATTGTG
GAGGAGTCCGAAACTTTTATTAAAGGAAAGGAGAGAAAGACTTACCAGAGACGCCGGGAAGGGGGCCAGG
AAGAAGATGCCTGCCACTTACCCCAGAACCAGACGGATGGGGGTGAGGTGGTCCAGGATGTCAACAGCAG
TGTACAGATGGTGATGATGGAACAGCTGGACCCCACCCTTCTTCAGATGAAGACTGAAGTAATGGAGGGC
ACAGTGGCTCCAGAAGCAGAGGCTGCTGTGGACGATACCCAGATTATAACTTTACAGGTTGTAAATATGG
AGGAACAGCCCATAAACATAGGAGAACTTCAGCTTGTTCAAGTACCTGTTCCTGTGACTGTACCTGTTGC
TACCACTTCAGTAGAAGAACTTCAGGGGGCTTATGAAAATGAAGTGTCTAAAGAGGGCCTTGCGGAAAGT
GAACCCATGATATGCCACACCCTACCTTTGCCTGAAGGGTTTCAGGTGGTTAAAGTGGGGGCCAATGGAG
AGGTGGAGACACTAGAACAAGGGGAACTTCCACCCCAGGAAGATCCTAGTTGGCAAAAAGACCCAGACTA
TCAGCCACCAGCCAAAAAAACAAAGAAAACCAAAAAGAGCAAACTGCGTTATACAGAGGAGGGCAAAGAT
GTAGATGTGTCTGTCTACGATTTTGAGGAAGAACAGCAGGAGGGTCTGCTATCAGAGGTTAATGCAGAGA
AAGTGGTTGGTAATATGAAGCCTCCAAAGCCAACAAAAATTAAAAAGAAAGGTGTAAAGAAGACATTCCA
GTGTGAGCTTTGCAGTTACACGTGTCCACGGCGTTCAAATTTGGATCGTCACATGAAAAGCCACACTGAT
GAGAGACCACACAAGTGCCATCTCTGTGGCAGGGCATTCAGAACAGTCACCCTCCTGAGGAATCACCTTA
ACACACACACAGGTACTCGTCCTCACAAGTGCCCAGACTGCGACATGGCCTTTGTGACCAGTGGAGAATT
GGTTCGGCATCGTCGTTACAAACACACCCACGAGAAGCCATTCAAGTGTTCCATGTGCGATTACGCCAGT
GTAGAAGTCAGCAAATTAAAACGTCACATTCGCTCTCATACTGGAGAGCGTCCGTTTCAGTGCAGTTTGT
GCAGTTATGCCAGCAGGGACACATACAAGCTGAAAAGGCACATGAGAACCCATTCAGGGGAAAAGCCTTA
TGAATGTTATATTTGTCATGCTCGGTTTACCCAAAGTGGTACCATGAAGATGCACATTTTACAGAAGCAC
ACAGAAAATGTGGCCAAATTTCACTGTCCCCACTGTGACACAGTCATAGCCCGAAAAAGTGATTTGGGTG
TCCACTTGCGAAAGCAGCATTCCTATATTGAGCAAGGCAAGAAATGCCGTTACTGTGATGCTGTGTTTCA
TGAGCGCTATGCCCTCATCCAGCATCAGAAGTCACACAAGAATGAGAAGCGCTTTAAGTGTGACCAGTGT
GATTACGCTTGTAGACAGGAGAGGCACATGATCATGCACAAGCGCACCCACACCGGGGAGAAGCCTTACG
CCTGCAGCCACTGCGATAAGACCTTCCGCCAGAAGCAGCTTCTCGACATGCACTTCAAGCGCTATCACGA
CCCCAACTTCGTCTCTGCGGCTTTTGTCTGTTCTAAGTGTGGGAAAACATTTACACGTCGGAATACCATG
GCAAGACATGCTGATAATTGTGCTGGCCCAGATGGCGTAGAGGGGGAAAATGGAGGAGAAACGAAGAAGA
GTAAACGTGGAAGAAAAAGAAAGATGCGCTCTAAGAAAGAAGATTCCTCTGACAGTGAAAATGCTGAACC
AGATCTGGACGACAATGAGGATGAGGAGGAGCCTGCCGTAGAAATTGAACCTGAGCCAGAGCCTCAGCCT
GTGACCCCAGCCCCACCACCCGCCAAGAAGCGGAGAGGACGACCCCCTGGCAGAACCAACCAGCCCAAAC
AGAACCAGCCAACAGCTATCATTCAGGTTGAAGACCAGAATACAGGTGCAATTGAGAACATTATAGTTGA
AGTAAAAAAAGAGCCAGATGCTGAGCCCGCAGAGGGAGAGGAAGAGGAGGCCCAGCCAGCTGCCACAGAT
GCCCCCAACGGAGACCTCACGCCCGAGATGATCCTCAGCATGATGGACCGGTGATTGCCAACTTTCTTGT
ACAAAGTTGGCATTATAAGAAAGCATTGCTTATCAATTTGTTGCAACGAACAGGTCACTATCAGTCAAAA
TAAAATCATTATTTGCCATCCAGCTGATATCCCCTATAGTGAGTCGTATTACATGGTCATAGCTGTTTCC
TGGCAGCTCTGGCCCGTGTCTCAAAATCTCTGATGTTACATTGCACAAGATAAAAATATATCATCATGCC
TCCTCTAGACCAGCCAGGACAGAAATGCCTCGACTTCGCTGCTACCCAAGGTTGCCGGGTGACGCACACC
GTGGAAACGGATGAAGGCACGAACCCAGTGGACATAAGCCTGTTCGGTTCGTAAGCTGTAATGCAAGTAG
CGTATGCGCTCACGCAACTGGTCCAGAACCTTGACCGAACGCAGCGGTGGTAACGGCGCAGTGGCGGTTT
TCATGGCTTGTTATGACTGTTTTTTTGGGGTACAGTCTATGCCTCGGGCATCCAAGCAGCAAGCGCGTTA
CGCCGTGGGTCGATGTTTGATGTTATGGAGCAGCAACGATGTTACGCAGCAGGGCAGTCGCCCTAAAACA
AAGTTAAACATTATGAGGGAAGCGGTGATCGCCGAAGTATCGACTCAACTATCAGAGGTAGTTGGCGTCA
TCGAGCGCCATCTCGAACCGACGTTGCTGGCCGTACATTTGTACGGCTCCGCAGTGGATGGCGGCCTGAA
GCCACACAGTGATATTGATTTGCTGGTTACGGTGACCGTAAGGCTTGATGAAACAACGCGGCGAGCTTTG
ATCAACGACCTTTTGGAAACTTCGGCTTCCCCTGGAGAGAGCGAGATTCTCCGCGCTGTAGAAGTCACCA
TTGTTGTGCACGACGACATCATTCCGTGGCGTTATCCAGCTAAGCGCGAACTGCAATTTGGAGAATGGCA
GCGCAATGACATTCTTGCAGGTATCTTCGAGCCAGCCACGATCGACATTGATCTGGCTATCTTGCTGACA
AAAGCAAGAGAACATAGCGTTGCCTTGGTAGGTCCAGCGGCGGAGGAACTCTTTGATCCGGTTCCTGAAC
AGGATCTATTTGAGGCGCTAAATGAAACCTTAACGCTATGGAACTCGCCGCCCGACTGGGCTGGCGATGA
GCGAAATGTAGTGCTTACGTTGTCCCGCATTTGGTACAGCGCAGTAACCGGCAAAATCGCGCCGAAGGAT
GTCGCTGCCGACTGGGCAATGGAGCGCCTGCCGGCCCAGTATCAGCCCGTCATACTTGAAGCTAGACAGG
CTTATCTTGGACAAGAAGAAGATCGCTTGGCCTCGCGCGCAGATCAGTTGGAAGAATTTGTCCACTACGT
GAAAGGCGAGATCACCAAGGTAGTCGGCAAATAACCCTCGAGCCACCCATGACCAAAATCCCTTAACGTG
AGTTACGCGTCGTTCCACTGAGCGTCAGACCCCGTAGAAAAGATCAAAGGATCTTCTTGAGATCCTTTTT
TTCTGCGCGTAATCTGCTGCTTGCAAACAAAAAAACCACCGCTACCAGCGGTGGTTTGTTTGCCGGATCA
AGAGCTACCAACTCTTTTTCCGAAGGTAACTGGCTTCAGCAGAGCGCAGATACCAAATACTGTTCTTCTA
GTGTAGCCGTAGTTAGGCCACCACTTCAAGAACTCTGTAGCACCGCCTACATACCTCGCTCTGCTAATCC
TGTTACCAGTGGCTGCTGCCAGTGGCGATAAGTCGTGTCTTACCGGGTTGGACTCAAGACGATAGTTACC
GGATAAGGCGCAGCGGTCGGGCTGAACGGGGGGTTCGTGCACACAGCCCAGCTTGGAGCGAACGACCTAC
ACCGAACTGAGATACCTACAGCGTGAGCTATGAGAAAGCGCCACGCTTCCCGAAGGGAGAAAGGCGGACA
GGTATCCGGTAAGCGGCAGGGTCGGAACAGGAGAGCGCACGAGGGAGCTTCCAGGGGGAAACGCCTGGTA
TCTTTATAGTCCTGTCGGGTTTCGCCACCTCTGACTTGAGCGTCGATTTTTGTGATGCTCGTCAGGGGGG
CGGAGCCTATGGAAAAACGCCAGCAACGCGGCCTTTTTACGGTTCCTGGCCTTTTGCTGGCCTTTTGCTC
ACATGTT
