>Addgene plasmid #81514 | pDONR223_CTCF_p.P552S | depositor partial sequence | sequence record 154833 | Insert sequence
ATGGAAGGTGATGCAGTCGAAGCCATTGTGGAGGAGTCCGAAACTTTTATTAAAGGAAAGGAGAGAAAGA
CTTACCAGAGACGCCGGGAAGGGGGCCAGGAAGAAGATGCCTGCCACTTACCCCAGAACCAGACGGATGG
GGGTGAGGTGGTCCAGGATGTCAACAGCAGTGTACAGATGGTGATGATGGAACAGCTGGACCCCACCCTT
CTTCAGATGAAGACTGAAGTAATGGAGGGCACAGTGGCTCCAGAAGCAGAGGCTGCTGTGGACGATACCC
AGATTATAACTTTACAGGTTGTAAATATGGAGGAACAGCCCATAAACATAGGAGAACTTCAGCTTGTTCA
AGTACCTGTTCCTGTGACTGTACCTGTTGCTACCACTTCAGTAGAAGAACTTCAGGGGGCTTATGAAAAT
GAAGTGTCTAAAGAGGGCCTTGCGGAAAGTGAACCCATGATATGCCACACCCTACCTTTGCCTGAAGGGT
TTCAGGTGGTTAAAGTGGGGGCCAATGGAGAGGTGGAGACACTAGAACAAGGGGAACTTCCACCCCAGGA
AGATCCTAGTTGGCAAAAAGACCCAGACTATCAGCCACCAGCCAAAAAAACAAAGAAAACCAAAAAGAGC
AAACTGCGTTATACAGAGGAGGGCAAAGATGTAGATGTGTCTGTCTACGATTTTGAGGAAGAACAGCAGG
AGGGTCTGCTATCAGAGGTTAATGCAGAGAAAGTGGTTGGTAATATGAAGCCTCCAAAGCCAACAAAAAT
TAAAAAGAAAGGTGTAAAGAAGACATTCCAGTGTGAGCTTTGCAGTTACACGTGTCCACGGCGTTCAAAT
TTGGATCGTCACATGAAAAGCCACACTGATGAGAGACCACACAAGTGCCATCTCTGTGGCAGGGCATTCA
GAACAGTCACCCTCCTGAGGAATCACCTTAACACACACACAGGTACTCGTCCTCACAAGTGCCCAGACTG
CGACATGGCCTTTGTGACCAGTGGAGAATTGGTTCGGCATCGTCGTTACAAACACACCCACGAGAAGCCA
TTCAAGTGTTCCATGTGCGATTACGCCAGTGTAGAAGTCAGCAAATTAAAACGTCACATTCGCTCTCATA
CTGGAGAGCGTCCGTTTCAGTGCAGTTTGTGCAGTTATGCCAGCAGGGACACATACAAGCTGAAAAGGCA
CATGAGAACCCATTCAGGGGAAAAGCCTTATGAATGTTATATTTGTCATGCTCGGTTTACCCAAAGTGGT
ACCATGAAGATGCACATTTTACAGAAGCACACAGAAAATGTGGCCAAATTTCACTGTCCCCACTGTGACA
CAGTCATAGCCCGAAAAAGTGATTTGGGTGTCCACTTGCGAAAGCAGCATTCCTATATTGAGCAAGGCAA
GAAATGCCGTTACTGTGATGCTGTGTTTCATGAGCGCTATGCCCTCATCCAGCATCAGAAGTCACACAAG
AATGAGAAGCGCTTTAAGTGTGACCAGTGTGATTACGCTTGTAGACAGGAGAGGCACATGATCATGCACA
AGCGCACCCACACCGGGGAGAAGCCTTACGCCTGCAGCCACTGCGATAAGACCTTCCGCCAGAAGCAGCT
TCTCGACATGCACTTCAAGCGCTATCACGACCCCAACTTCGTCTCTGCGGCTTTTGTCTGTTCTAAGTGT
GGGAAAACATTTACACGTCGGAATACCATGGCAAGACATGCTGATAATTGTGCTGGCCCAGATGGCGTAG
AGGGGGAAAATGGAGGAGAAACGAAGAAGAGTAAACGTGGAAGAAAAAGAAAGATGCGCTCTAAGAAAGA
AGATTCCTCTGACAGTGAAAATGCTGAACCAGATCTGGACGACAATGAGGATGAGGAGGAGCCTGCCGTA
GAAATTGAACCTGAGCCAGAGCCTCAGCCTGTGACCCCAGCCCCACCACCCGCCAAGAAGCGGAGAGGAC
GACCCCCTGGCAGAACCAACCAGCCCAAACAGAACCAGCCAACAGCTATCATTCAGGTTGAAGACCAGAA
TACAGGTGCAATTGAGAACATTATAGTTGAAGTAAAAAAAGAGCCAGATGCTGAGCCCGCAGAGGGAGAG
GAAGAGGAGGCCCAGCCAGCTGCCACAGATGCCCCCAACGGAGACCTCACGCCCGAGATGATCCTCAGCA
TGATGGACCGG
