>Addgene plasmid #81514 | pDONR223_CTCF_p.P552S | addgene partial sequence | sequence record 156556 | M13-F20 5'-TGTAAAACGACGGCCAGT-3'
TTCGTTGCAACAAATTGATGAGCAATGCTTTTTTATAATGCCAACTTTGTACAAAAAAGTTGGCACCATG
GAAGGTGATGCAGTCGAAGCCATTGTGGAGGAGTCCGAAACTTTTATTAAAGGAAAGGAGAGAAAGACTT
ACCAGAGACGCCGGGAAGGGGGCCAGGAAGAAGATGCCTGCCACTTACCCCAGAACCAGACGGATGGGGG
TGAGGTGGTCCAGGATGTCAACAGCAGTGTACAGATGGTGATGATGGAACAGCTGGACCCCACCCTTCTT
CAGATGAAGACTGAAGTAATGGAGGGCACAGTGGCTCCAGAAGCAGAGGCTGCTGTGGACGATACCCAGA
TTATAACTTTACAGGTTGTAAATATGGAGGAACAGCCCATAAACATAGGAGAACTTCAGCTTGTTCAAGT
ACCTGTTCCTGTGACTGTACCTGTTGCTACCACTTCAGTAGAAGAACTTCAGGGGGCTTATGAAAATGAA
GTGTCTAAAGAGGGCCTTGCGGAAAGTGAACCCATGATATGCCACACCCTACCTTTGCCTGAAGGGTTTC
AGGTGGTTAAAGTGGGGGCCAATGGAGAGGTGGAGACACTAGAACAAGGGGAACTTCCACCCCAGGAAGA
TCCTAGTTGGCAAAAAGACCCAGACTATCAGCCACCAGCCAAAAAAACAAAGAAAACCAAAAAGAGCAAA
CTGCGTTATACAGAGGAGGGCAAAGATGTAGATGTGTCTGTCTACGATTTTGAGGAAGAACAGCAGGAGG
GTCTGCTATCAGAGGTTAATGCAGAGAAAGTGGTTGGTAATATGAAGCCTCCAAAGCCAACAAAAATTAA
AAAGAAAGGTGTAAAGAAGACATTCCAGTGTGAGCTTTGCAGTTACACGTGTCCACGGCGTTCAAATTTG
GATCGTCACATGAAAAGCCACACTGATGAGAGACCACACAAGTGCCATCTCTGTGGCAGGGCATTCAGAA
CAGTCACCCTCCTGAGGAATCACCTTAACACACACACAGGTACTCGTCCT
